Addgene plasmid #54745: mTagRFP-C1
Purpose: (Empty Backbone) Localization: C1 Cloning Vector, Excitation: 555, Emission: 584
Depositing lab: Dmitriy Chudakov & Michael Davidson & Dorus Gadella. Publication: Bright monomeric red fluorescent protein with an extended fluorescence lifetime. Merzlyak EM, Goedhart J, Shcherbo D, Bulina ME, Shcheglov AS, Fradkov AF, Gaintzeva A, Lukyanov KA, Lukyanov S, Gadella TW, Chudakov DM. Nat Methods. 2007 Jul;4(7):555-7. Epub 2007 Jun 17. 10.1038/nmeth1062 PubMed 17572680.
Backbone
  Vector backbone: mTagRFP-C1
  Backbone size (bp): 4750
  Vector type: Mammalian Expression
  Selectable markers: Neomycin (select with G418)
  Tag / fusion protein: mTagRFP (N terminal on backbone)
Growth in bacteria
  Bacterial resistance: Kanamycin, 50 μg/mL
  Growth temperature: 37°C
  Growth strain: DH5alpha
  Copy number: High Copy
Gene/Insert
  Gene/Insert name: None
  Tag / fusion protein: mTagRFP (N terminal on backbone)
Resource information
  A portion of this plasmid was derived from a plasmid made by: D.M. Chudakov and T.W.J. Gadella; PMID 17572680
Terms and licenses: Academic/Nonprofit Terms; Industry Terms
Depositor comments: . Excitation = 555; Emission = 584
How to cite: mTagRFP-C1 was a gift from Dmitriy Chudakov & Michael Davidson & Dorus Gadella (Addgene plasmid # 54745)
