[The description below was written by a language model from this plasmid's Addgene catalogue record.]
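Description:
mTagRFP-C1 is an empty mammalian expression backbone of about 4.75 kb, designed for making fluorescent fusion proteins. It carries no insert. Its only payload is the coding sequence for mTagRFP, a bright monomeric red fluorescent protein with an extended fluorescence lifetime, recorded with an excitation maximum of 555 nm and an emission maximum of 584 nm. The "C1" designation and the annotation of the tag as N-terminal on the backbone indicate the cloning arrangement: a gene of interest is placed downstream of, and in frame with, the fluorescent protein. The expressed product therefore has mTagRFP fused to its amino terminus.

The plasmid is propagated in standard E. coli cloning strains as a high-copy plasmid under kanamycin selection. In mammalian cells, a neomycin resistance marker allows G418 selection, so stable lines can be established in addition to transient transfection. The record does not state the promoter driving the mTagRFP cassette, the polyadenylation signal, the origin of replication or the composition of the multiple cloning site, and no feature table was supplied to confirm them.

The vector is typically used to tag a protein of interest for live-cell or fixed-cell imaging of subcellular localization. Because the fluorophore is monomeric, it is less likely to cause tag-driven oligomerization artefacts. Without an insert, the vector can serve as a control expressing the unfused red fluorescent protein. The fluorophore's long fluorescence lifetime also suits it to lifetime-based imaging, although the record does not list specific applications beyond its role as a cloning vector.
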