>Addgene plasmid #54745 | mTagRFP-C1 | depositor partial sequence | sequence record 85142 | insert sequence
TCCGCCCCATTGACGCAAATGGGCGGTAGGCGTGTACGGTGGGAGGTCTATATAAGCAGAGCTGGTTTAG
TGAACCGTCAGATCCGCTAGCGCTACCGGTCGCCACCATGGTGTCTAAGGGCGAAGAGCTGATTAAGGAG
AACATGCACATGAAGCTGTACATGGAGGGCACCGTGAACAACCACCACTTCAAGTGCACATCCGAGGGCG
AAGGCAAGCCCTACGAGGGCACCCAGACCATGAGAATCAAGGTGGTCGAGGGCGGCCCTCTCCCCTTCGC
CTTCGACATCCTGGCTACCAGCTTCATGTACGGCAGCAGAACCTTCATCAACCACACCCAGGGCATCCCC
GACTTCTTTAAGCAGTCCTTCCCTGAGGGCTTCACATGGGAGAGAGTCACCACATACGAAGACGGGGGCG
TGCTGACCGCTACCCAGGACACCAGCCTCCAGGACGGCTGCCTCATCTACAACGTCAAGATCAGAGGGGT
GAACTTCCCATCCAACGGCCCTGTGATGCAGAAGAAAACACTCGGCTGGGAGGCCAACACCGAGATGCTG
TACCCCGCTGACGGCGGCCTGGAAGGCAGAAGCGACATGGCCCTGAAGCTCGTGGGCGGGGGCCACCTGA
TCTGCAACTTCAAGACCACATACAGATCCAAGAAACCCGCTAAGAACCTCAAGATGCCCGGCGTCTACTA
TGTGGACCACAGACTGGAAAGAATCAAGGAGGCCGACAAAGAGACCTACGTCGAGCAGCACGAGGTGGCT
GTGGCCAGATACTGCGACCTCCCTAGCAAACTGGGGCACAAACTTAATTCCGGACTCAGATCTCGAGCTC
AAGCTTCGAATTCTGCAGTCGACGGTACCGCGGGCCCGGGATCCACCGGATCTAGATAACTGATCATAAT
CAGCCATACCACATTTGTAGAGGTTTTACTTGCTTTAAAAACCTCCCACACCTCCCCCTGAACCTGAAAC
ATAAAATGAATGCAATTGTTGTTGTTAACTTGTTTATTGCAGCTTATAATGGTTACAATAAAGCAATAGC
ATCACAAATTTCACA
