>Addgene plasmid #54745 | mTagRFP-C1 | addgene partial sequence | sequence record 93179 | CMV-F 5'-CGCAAATGGGCGGTAGGCGTG-3'
GTGAACCGTCAGATCCGCTAGCGCTACCGGTCGCCACCATGGTGTCTAAGGGCGAAGAGCTGATTAAGGA
GAACATGCACATGAAGCTGTACATGGAGGGCACCGTGAACAACCACCACTTCAAGTGCACATCCGAGGGC
GAAGGCAAGCCCTACGAGGGCACCCAGACCATGAGAATCAAGGTGGTCGAGGGCGGCCCTCTCCCCTTCG
CCTTCGACATCCTGGCTACCAGCTTCATGTACGGCAGCAGAACCTTCATCAACCACACCCAGGGCATCCC
CGACTTCTTTAAGCAGTCCTTCCCTGAGGGCTTCACATGGGAGAGAGTCACCACATACGAAGACGGGGGC
GTGCTGACCGCTACCCAGGACACCAGCCTCCAGGACGGCTGCCTCATCTACAACGTCAAGATCAGAGGGG
TGAACTTCCCATCCAACGGCCCTGTGATGCAGAAGAAAACACTCGGCTGGGAGGCCAACACCGAGATGCT
GTACCCCGCTGACGGCGGCCTGGAAGGCAGAAGCGACATGGCCCTGAAGCTCGTGGGCGGGGGCCACCTG
ATCTGCAACTTCAAGACCACATACAGATCCAAGAAACCCGCTAAGAACCTCAAGATGCCCGGCGTCTACT
ATGTGGACCACAGACTGGAAAGAATCAAGGAGGCCGACAAAGAGACCTACGTCGAGCAGCACGAGGTGGC
TGTGGCCAGATACTGCGACCTCCCTAGCAAACTGGGGCACAAACTTAATTCCGGACTCAGATCTCGAGCT
CAAGCTTCGAATTCTGCAGTCGACGGTACCGCGGGCCCGGGATCCACCGGATCTAGATAACTGATCATAA
TCAGCCATACCACATTTGTAGAGGTT
